>Addgene plasmid #241262 | Ec dnaE-pET(3c) | addgene full sequence | sequence record 482091 | Addgene NGS Result
CATACCTCGCTCTGCTAATCCTGTTACCAGTGGCTGCTGCCAGTGGCGATAAGTCGTGTCTTACCGGGTT
GGACTCAAGACGATAGTTACCGGATAAGGCGCAGCGGTCGGGCTGAACGGGGGGTTCGTGCACACAGCCC
AGCTTGGAGCGAACGACCTACACCGAACTGAGATACCTACAGCGTGAGCTATGAGAAAGCGCCACGCTTC
CCGAAGGGAGAAAGGCGGACAGGTATCCGGTAAGCGGCAGGGTCGGAACAGGAGAGCGCACGAGGGAGCT
TCCAGGGGGAAACGCCTGGTATCTTTATAGTCCTGTCGGGTTTCGCCACCTCTGACTTGAGCGTCGATTT
TTGTGATGCTCGTCAGGGGGGCGGAGCCTATGGAAAAACGCCAGCAACGCGGCCTTTTTACGGTTCCTGG
CCTTTTGCTGGCCTTTTGCTCACATGTTCTTTCCTGCGTTATCCCCTGATTCTGTGGATAACCGTATTAC
CGCCTTTGAGTGAGCTGATACCGCTCGCCGCAGCCGAACGACCGAGCGCAGCGAGTCAGTGAGCGAGGAA
GCGGAAGAGCGCCTGATGCGGTATTTTCTCCTTACGCATCTGTGCGGTATTTCACACCGCAATGGTGCAC
TCTCAGTACAATCTGCTCTGATGCCGCATAGTTAAGCCAGTATACACTCCGCTATCGCTACGTGACTGGG
TCATGGCTGCGCCCCGACACCCGCCAACACCCGCTGACGCGCCCTGACGGGCTTGTCTGCTCCCGGCATC
CGCTTACAGACAAGCTGTGACCGTCTCCGGGAGCTGCATGTGTCAGAGGTTTTCACCGTCATCACCGAAA
CGCGCGAGGCAGCTGCGGTAAAGCTCATCAGCGTGGTCGTGAAGCGATTCACAGATGTCTGCCTGTTCAT
CCGCGTCCAGCTCGTTGAGTTTCTCCAGAAGCGTTAATGTCTGGCTTCTGATAAAGCGGGCCATGTTAAG
GGCGGTTTTTTCCTGTTTGGTCACTGATGCCTCCGTGTAAGGGGGATTTCTGTTCATGGGGGTAATGATA
CCGATGAAACGAGAGAGGATGCTCACGATACGGGTTACTGATGATGAACATGCCCGGTTACTGGAACGTT
GTGAGGGTAAACAACTGGCGGTATGGATGCGGCGGGACCAGAGAAAAATCACTCAGGGTCAATGCCAGCG
CTTCGTTAATACAGATGTAGGTGTTCCACAGGGTAGCCAGCAGCATCCTGCGATGCAGATCCGGAACATA
ATGGTGCAGGGCGCTGACTTCCGCGTTTCCAGACTTTACGAAACACGGAAACCGAAGACCATTCATGTTG
TTGCTCAGGTCGCAGACGTTTTGCAGCAGCAGTCGCTTCACGTTCGCTCGCGTATCGGTGATTCATTCTG
CTAACCAGTAAGGCAACCCCGCCAGCCTAGCCGGGTCCTCAACGACAGGAGCACGATCATGCGCACCCGT
GGCCAGGACCCAACGCTGCCCGAGATGCGCCGCGTGCGGCTGCTGGAGATGGCGGACGCGATGGATATGT
TCTGCCAAGGGTTGGTTTGCGCATTCACAGTTCTCCGCAAGAATTGATTGGCTCCAATTCTTGGAGTGGT
GAATCCGTTAGCGAGGTGCCGCCGGCTTCCATTCAGGTCGAGGTGGCCCGGCTCCATGCACCGCGACGCA
ACGCGGGGAGGCAGACAAGGTATAGGGCGGCGCCTACAATCCATGCCAACCCGTTCCATGTGCTCGCCGA
GGCGGCATAAATCGCCGTGACGATCAGCGGTCCAATGATCGAAGTTAGGCTGGTAAGAGCCGCGAGCGAT
CCTTGAAGCTGTCCCTGATGGTCGTCATCTACCTGCCTGGACAGCATGGCCTGCAACGCGGGCATCCCGA
TGCCGCCGGAAGCGAGAAGAATCATAATGGGGAAGGCCATCCAGCCTCGCGTCGCGAACGCCAGCAAGAC
GTAGCCCAGCGCGTCGGCCGCCATGCCGGCGATAATGGCCTGCTTCTCGCCGAAACGTTTGGTGGCGGGA
CCAGTGACGAAGGCTTGAGCGAGGGCGTGCAAGATTCCGAATACCGCAAGCGACAGGCCGATCATCGTCG
CGCTCCAGCGAAAGCGGTCCTCGCCGAAAATGACCCAGAGCGCTGCCGGCACCTGTCCTACGAGTTGCAT
GATAAAGAAGACAGTCATAAGTGCGGCGACGATAGTCATGCCCCGCGCCCACCGGAAGGAGCTGACTGGG
TTGAAGGCTCTCAAGGGCATCGGTCGACGCTCTCCCTTATGCGACTCCTGCATTAGGAAGCAGCCCAGTA
GTAGGTTGAGGCCGTTGAGCACCGCCGCCGCAAGGAATGGTGCATGCAAGGAGATGGCGCCCAACAGTCC
CCCGGCCACGGGGCCTGCCACCATACCCACGCCGAAACAAGCGCTCATGAGCCCGAAGTGGCGAGCCCGA
TCTTCCCCATCGGTGATGTCGGCGATATAGGCGCCAGCAACCGCACCTGTGGCGCCGGTGATGCCGGCCA
CGATGCGTCCGGCGTAGAGGATCGAGATCTCGATCCCGCGAAATTAATACGACTCACTATAGGGAGACCA
CAACGGTTTCCCTCTAGAAATAATTTTGTTTAACTTTAAGAAGGAGATATACATATGTCTGAACCACGTT
TCGTACACCTGCGGGTGCACAGCGACTACTCGATGATCGATGGCCTGGCCAAAACCGCACCGTTGGTAAA
AAAGGCGGCGGCGTTGGGTATGCCAGCACTGGCGATCACCGATTTCACCAACCTTTGTGGTCTGGTGAAG
TTCTACGGAGCGGGACATGGCGCAGGGATTAAGCCTATCGTCGGGGCAGATTTTAACGTCCAGTGCGACC
TGCTGGGTGATGAGTTAACCCACCTGACGGTACTGGCGGCGAACAATACCGGCTATCAGAATCTGACGTT
GCTGATCTCAAAAGCGTATCAGCGCGGGTACGGTGCCGCCGGGCCGATCATCGATCGCGACTGGCTTATC
GAATTAAACGAAGGGTTGATCCTTCTTTCCGGCGGACGCATGGGCGACGTCGGACGCAGTCTTTTGCGTG
GTAACAGCGCGCTGGTAGATGAGTGTGTCGCGTTTTATGAAGAACACTTCCCGGATCGCTATTTTCTCGA
GCTGATCCGCACCGGCAGGCCGGATGAAGAAAGCTATCTGCACGCGGCGGTGGAACTGGCGGAAGCGCGC
GGTTTGCCCGTCGTGGCGACCAACGACGTGCGCTTTATCGACAGCAGCGACTTTGACGCACACGAAATCC
GCGTCGCGATCCACGACGGCTTTACCCTCGACGATCCTAAACGCCCGCGTAACTATTCGCCGCAGCAATA
TATGCGTAGCGAAGAGGAGATGTGTGAGCTGTTTGCCGACATCCCCGAAGCCCTTGCCAACACCGTTGAG
ATCGCCAAACGCTGTAACGTAACCGTGCGTCTTGGTGAATACTTCCTGCCGCAGTTCCCGACCGGGGACA
TGAGCACCGAAGATTATCTGGTCAAGCGTGCAAAAGAGGGCCTGGAAGAGCGTCTGGCCTTTTTATTCCC
TGATGAGGAAGAACGTCTTAAGCGCCGCCCGGAATATGACGAACGTCTGGAGACTGAACTTCAGGTTATC
AACCAGATGGGCTTCCCGGGCTACTTCCTCATCGTTATGGAATTTATCCAGTGGTCGAAAGATAACGGCG
TACCGGTAGGGCCAGGCCGTGGCTCCGGTGCGGGTTCACTGGTGGCCTACGCGCTGAAAATCACCGACCT
CGATCCGCTGGAATTTGACCTGCTGTTCGAACGTTTCCTTAACCCGGAACGTGTCTCCATGCCTGACTTC
GACGTTGACTTCTGTATGGAGAAACGCGATCAGGTTATCGAGCACGTAGCGGACATGTACGGTCGTGATG
CGGTATCGCAGATCATCACCTTCGGTACAATGGCGGCGAAAGCGGTGATCCGCGACGTAGGCCGCGTGCT
GGGGCATCCGTACGGCTTTGTCGATCGTATCTCGAAACTGATCCCGCCCGATCCGGGGATGACGCTGGCG
AAAGCGTTTGAAGCCGAGCCGCAGCTGCCGGAAATCTACGAAGCGGATGAAGAAGTTAAGGCGCTGATCG
ACATGGCGCGCAAACTGGAAGGGGTCACCCGTAACGCCGGTAAGCACGCCGGTGGGGTGGTTATCGCGCC
GACCAAAATTACCGATTTTGCGCCGCTTTACTGCGATGAAGAGGGCAAACATCCGGTCACCCAGTTTGAT
AAAAGCGACGTTGAATACGCCGGACTGGTGAAGTTCGACTTCCTTGGTTTGCGTACGCTCACCATCATCA
ACTGGGCGCTGGAGATGATCAACAAGCGGCGGGCGAAGAATGGCGAGCCGCCGCTGGATATCGCTGCGAT
CCCGCTGGATGATAAGAAAAGCTTCGACATGCTGCAACGCTCGGAAACCACGGCGGTATTCCAGCTTGAA
TCGCGCGGCATGAAGGACCTGATCAAGCGTCTACAACCTGACTGCTTCGAAGATATGATCGCCCTAGTGG
CACTGTTCCGCCCCGGTCCGTTGCAATCAGGGATGGTGGATAACTTTATCGACCGTAAACATGGTCGTGA
AGAGATCTCCTATCCGGACGTACAGTGGCAGCATGAAAGCCTGAAACCGGTACTGGAGCCAACCTACGGC
ATTATCCTGTATCAGGAACAGGTCATGCAGATTGCGCAGGTGCTTTCTGGTTATACCCTCGGTGGCGCGG
ATATGCTGCGTCGTGCGATGGGTAAGAAAAAGCCGGAAGAGATGGCTAAGCAACGTTCTGTATTTGCTGA
AGGTGCAGAAAAGAACGGAATCAACGCTGAACTGGCGATGAAAATCTTCGACCTGGTGGAGAAATTCGCT
GGTTACGGATTTAACAAATCGCACTCTGCGGCCTATGCTTTGGTGTCATATCAAACGTTATGGCTGAAAG
CGCACTATCCTGCGGAGTTTATGGCGGCGGTAATGACCGCCGATATGGACAACACCGAGAAGGTGGTGGG
TCTGGTGGATGAGTGCTGGCGGATGGGGCTGAAAATCCTGCCACCAGATATAAACTCCGGTCTTTACCAT
TTCCACGTCAACGACGACGGCGAAATCGTGTATGGTATTGGCGCGATCAAAGGGGTCGGTGAAGGTCCGA
TTGAGGCCATCATCGAAGCCCGTAATAAAGGCGGCTACTTCCGCGAACTGTTTGATCTCTGCGCCCGTAC
CGACACCAAAAAGTTGAACCGTCGCGTGCTGGAAAAACTGATCATGTCCGGGGCGTTTGACCGTCTTGGG
CCACATCGCGCAGCGCTGATGAACTCGCTGGGCGATGCGTTAAAAGCGGCAGATCAACACGCGAAAGCGG
AAGCTATCGGTCAGGCCGATATGTTCGGCGTGCTGGCCGAAGAGCCGGAACAAATTGAACAATCCTACGC
CAGCTGCCAACCGTGGCCGGAGCAGGTGGTATTAGATGGGGAACGTGAAACGTTAGGCCTGTACCTGACC
GGACACCCTATCAACCAGTATTTAAAAGAGATTGAGCGTTATGTCGGAGGCGTAAGGCTGAAAGACATGC
ACCCGACAGAACGTGGTAAAGTCATCACGGCTGCGGGGCTCGTTGTTGCCGCGCGGGTTATGGTCACCAA
GCGCGGCAATCGTATCGGTATCTGCACGCTGGATGACCGTTCCGGGCGGCTGGAAGTGATGTTGTTTACT
GACGCCCTGGATAAATACCAGCAATTGCTGGAAAAAGACCGCATACTTATCGTCAGCGGACAGGTCAGCT
TTGATGACTTCAGCGGTGGGCTTAAAATGACCGCTCGCGAAGTGATGGATATTGACGAAGCCCGGGAAAA
ATATGCTCGCGGGCTTGCTATCTCGCTGACGGACAGGCAAATTGATGACCAGCTTTTAAACCGACTCCGT
CAGTCTCTGGAACCCCACCGCTCTGGGACAATTCCAGTACATCTCTACTATCAGAGGGCGGATGCACGCG
CGCGGTTGCGTTTTGGCGCGACGTGGCGTGTCTCTCCGAGCGATCGTTTATTAAACGATCTCCGTGGCCT
CATTGGTTCGGAGCAGGTGGAACTGGAGTTTGACTAATACAGGAATACTATGAGTCTGAATTTCCTTGAT
TTTGAACAGCCGATTGCAGAGCTGGAAGCGAAAATCGATTCTCTGACTGCGGTTAGCCGTCAGGATGAGA
AACTGGATATTAACATCGATGAAGAAGTGCATCGTCTGCGTGAAAAAAGCGTAGAACTGACACGTAAAAT
CTTCGCCGATCTCGGTGCATGGCAGATTGCGCAACTGGCACGCCATCCACAGCGTCCTTATACCCTGGAT
TACGTTCGCCTGGCATTTGATGAATTTGACGAACTGGCTGGCGACCGCGCGTATGCAGACGATAAAGCTA
TCGTCGGTGGTATCGCCCGTCTCGATGGTCGTCCGGTGATGATCATTGGTCATCAAAAAGGTCGTGAAAC
CAAAGAAAAAATTCGCCGTAACTTTGGTATGCCAGCGCCAGAAGGTTACCGCAAAGCACTGCGTCTGATG
CAAATGGCTGAACGCTTTAAGATGCCTATCATCACCTTTATCGACACCCCGGGGGCTTATCCTGGCGTGG
GCGCAGAAGAGCGTGGTCAGTCTGAAGCCATTGCACGCAACCTGCGTGAAATGTCTCGCCTCGGCGTACC
GGTAGTTTGTACGGTTATCGGTGAAGGTGGTTCTGGCGGTGCGCTGGCGATTGGCGTGGGCGATAAAGTG
AATATGCTGCAATACAGCACCTATTCCGTTATCTCGCCGGAAGGTTGTGCGTCCATTCTGTGGAAGAGCG
CCGACAAAGCGCCGCTGGCGGCTGAAGCGATGGGTATCATTGCTCCGCGTCTGAAAGAACTGAAACTGAT
CGACTCCATCATCCCGGAACCACTGGGTGGTGCTCACCGTAACCCGGAAGCGATGGCGGCATCGTTGAAA
GCGCAACTGCTGGCGGATCTGGCCGATCTCGACGTGTTAAGCACTGAAGATTTAAAAAATCGTCGTTATC
AGCGCCTGATGAGCTACGGTTACGCGTAATTCGCAAAAGTTCTGAAAAAGGGTCACTTCGGTGGCCCTTT
TTTATCGCCACGGTTTGAGCAGGCTATGATTAAGGAAGGATTTTCCAGGAGGAACACATGAACATCATTG
CCATTATGGGACCGCATGGCGTCTTTTATAAAGATGAGCCCATCAAAGAACTGGAGTCGGCGCTGGTGGC
GCAAGGCTTTCAGATTATCTGGCCACAAAACAGCGTTGATTTGCTGAAATTTATCGAGCATAACCCTCGA
ATTTGCGGCGTGATTTTTGACTGGGATGAGTACAGTCTCGATTTATGTAGCGATATCAATCAGCTTAATG
AATATCTCCCGCTTTATGCCTTCATCAACACCCACTCGACGATGGATGTCAGCGTGCAGGATATGCGGAT
GGCGCTCTGGTTTTTTGAATATGCGCTGGGGCAGGCGGAAGATATCGCCATTCGTATGCGTCAGTACACC
GACGAATATCTTGATAACATTACACCGCCGTTCACGAAAGCCTTGTTTACCTACGTCAAAGAGCGGAAGT
ACACCTTTTGTACGCCGGGGCATATGGGCGGCACCGCATATCAAAAAAGCCCGGTTGGCTGTCTGTTTTA
TGATTTTTTCGGCGGGAATACTCTTAAGGCTGATGTCTCTATTTCGGTCACCGAGCTTGGTTCGTTGCTC
GACCACACCGGGCCACACCTGGAAGCGGAAGAGTACATCGCGCGGACTTTTGGCGCGGAACAGAGTTATA
TCGTTACCAACGGAACATCGACGTCGAACAAAATTGTGGGTATGTACGCCGCGCCATCCGGCAGTACGCT
GTTGATCGACCGCAATTGTCATAAATCGCTGGCGCATCTGTTGATGATGAACGATGTAGTGCCAGTCTGG
CTGAAACCGACGCGTAATGCGTTGGGGATTCTTGGTGGGATCCGGCTGCTAACAAAGCCCGAAAGGAAGC
TGAGTTGGCTGCTGCCACCGCTGAGCAATAACTAGCATAACCCCTTGGGGCCTCTAAACGGGTCTTGAGG
GGTTTTTTGCTGAAAGGAGGAACTATATCCGGATATCCACAGGACGGGTGTGGTCGCCATGATCGCGTAG
TCGATAGTGGCTCCAAGTAGCGAAGCGAGCAGGACTGGGCGGCGGCCAAAGCGGTCGGACAGTGCTCCGA
GAACGGGTGCGCATAGAAATTGCATCAACGCATATAGCGCTAGCAGCACGCCATAGTGACTGGCGATGCT
GTCGGAATGGACGATATCCCGCAAGAGGCCCGGCAGTACCGGCATAACCAAGCCTATGCCTACAGCATCC
AGGGTGACGGTGCCGAGGATGACGATGAGCGCATTGTTAGATTTCATACACGGTGCCTGACTGCGTTAGC
AATTTAACTGTGATAAACTACCGCATTAAAGCTTATCGATGATAAGCTGTCAAACATGAGAATTCTTGAA
GACGAAAGGGCCTCGTGATACGCCTATTTTTATAGGTTAATGTCATGATAATAATGGTTTCTTAGACGTC
AGGTGGCACTTTTCGGGGAAATGTGCGCGGAACCCCTATTTGTTTATTTTTCTAAATACATTCAAATATG
TATCCGCTCATGAGACAATAACCCTGATAAATGCTTCAATAATATTGAAAAAGGAAGAGTATGAGTATTC
AACATTTCCGTGTCGCCCTTATTCCCTTTTTTGCGGCATTTTGCCTTCCTGTTTTTGCTCACCCAGAAAC
GCTGGTGAAAGTAAAAGATGCTGAAGATCAGTTGGGTGCACGAGTGGGTTACATCGAACTGGATCTCAAC
AGCGGTAAGATCCTTGAGAGTTTTCGCCCCGAAGAACGTTTTCCAATGATGAGCACTTTTAAAGTTCTGC
TATGTGGCGCGGTATTATCCCGTGTTGACGCCGGGCAAGAGCAACTCGGTCGCCGCATACACTATTCTCA
GAATGACTTGGTTGAGTACTCACCAGTCACAGAAAAGCATCTTACGGATGGCATGACAGTAAGAGAATTA
TGCAGTGCTGCCATAACCATGAGTGATAACACTGCGGCCAACTTACTTCTGACAACGATCGGAGGACCGA
AGGAGCTAACCGCTTTTTTGCACAACATGGGGGATCATGTAACTCGCCTTGATCGTTGGGAACCGGAGCT
GAATGAAGCCATACCAAACGACGAGCGTGACACCACGATGCCTGCAGCAATGGCAACAACGTTGCGCAAA
CTATTAACTGGCGAACTACTTACTCTAGCTTCCCGGCAACAATTAATAGACTGGATGGAGGCGGATAAAG
TTGCAGGACCACTTCTGCGCTCGGCCCTTCCGGCTGGCTGGTTTATTGCTGATAAATCTGGAGCCGGTGA
GCGTGGGTCTCGCGGTATCATTGCAGCACTGGGGCCAGATGGTAAGCCCTCCCGTATCGTAGTTATCTAC
ACGACGGGGAGTCAGGCAACTATGGATGAACGAAATAGACAGATCGCTGAGATAGGTGCCTCACTGATTA
AGCATTGGTAACTGTCAGACCAAGTTTACTCATATATACTTTAGATTGATTTAAAACTTCATTTTTAATT
TAAAAGGATCTAGGTGAAGATCCTTTTTGATAATCTCATGACCAAAATCCCTTAACGTGAGTTTTCGTTC
CACTGAGCGTCAGACCCCGTAGAAAAGATCAAAGGATCTTCTTGAGATCCTTTTTTTCTGCGCGTAATCT
GCTGCTTGCAAACAAAAAAACCACCGCTACCAGCGGTGGTTTGTTTGCCGGATCAAGAGCTACCAACTCT
TTTTCCGAAGGTAACTGGCTTCAGCAGAGCGCAGATACCAAATACTGTCCTTCTAGTGTAGCCGTAGTTA
GGCCACCACTTCAAGAACTCTGTAGCACCGCCTA
Features (pLannotate 1.2.2; 16 found; start..end, strand, type, name):
    572..711     -  misc_feature   bom: basis of mobility region from pBR322
    813..1004    -  CDS            rop: Rop protein, which maintains plasmids at low copy number; rop
   1021..1401    +  CDS            YPB1_ECOLX: Protein predicted: Swiss-Prot protein existence level 4. From Escherichia coli.
   1643..2543    -  CDS            TcR (fragment): tetracycline efflux protein; tet; confers resistance to tetracycline
   2565..2583    +  promoter       T7 promoter: promoter for bacteriophage T7 RNA polymerase
   2615..2637    +  RBS            RBS: efficient ribosome binding site from bacteriophage T7 gene 10 (Olins and Rangwala, 1989)
   2645..6124    +  CDS            dnaE: DPO3A_ECOLI - Also known as polC. Experimental evidence at protein level: Swiss-Prot protein existence level 1. DNA polymerase III is a complex, multichain enzyme responsible for most of the replicative synthesis in bacteria (PubMed:2932432). This DNA polymerase also exhibits 3' to 5' exonuclease activity. The alpha chain is the DNA polymerase catalytic subunit (PubMed:2932432). It is tethered to replicating DNA by the beta sliding clamp (dnaN), which confers extremely high processivity to the catalytic subunit, copying a 5.4 kb genome in 11 seconds, a speed of at least 500 nucleotides/second
   6140..7096    +  CDS            accA: ACCA_ECOLI - Experimental evidence at protein level: Swiss-Prot protein existence level 1. Component of the acetyl coenzyme A carboxylase (ACC) complex. First, biotin carboxylase catalyzes the carboxylation of biotin on its carrier protein (BCCP) and then the CO(2) group is transferred by the carboxyltransferase to acetyl-CoA to form malonyl-CoA. From Escherichia coli (strain K12).
   7198..8022    +  CDS            ldcC (fragment): LDCC_ECOLI - Also known as ldc, ldcH. Experimental evidence at protein level: Swiss-Prot protein existence level 1. Plays a role in lysine utilization by acting as a lysine decarboxylase. From Escherichia coli (strain K12).
   8025..8074    +  CDS            SET1 (fragment): solubility-enhancement tag derived from T7 phage gene 10B
   8082..8129    +  terminator     T7 terminator: transcription terminator for bacteriophage T7 RNA polymerase
   8155..8447    -  CDS            TcR (fragment): tetracycline efflux protein; tet; confers resistance to tetracycline
   8495..8523    -  promoter       tet promoter: E. coli promoter for tetracycline efflux protein gene
   8636..8740    +  promoter       AmpR promoter: bla
   8741..9601    +  CDS            AmpR: β-lactamase; bla; confers resistance to ampicillin, carbenicillin, and related antibiotics
   9772..386     +  rep_origin     ori (across the origin): high-copy-number ColE1/pMB1/pBR322/pUC origin of replication
