[The description below was written by a language model from this plasmid's Addgene catalogue record and pLannotate feature annotations shown in this document.]
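Description:
Ec dnaE-pET(3c) is a bacterial expression plasmid built on the pET-3c backbone for over-producing the alpha subunit of E. coli DNA polymerase III in E. coli. The sequenced record is about 10 kb. It replicates from a ColE1/pMB1-type origin accompanied by the pBR322 bom region and the rop gene. Rop keeps copy number down, which is consistent with the catalogue's low-copy designation. Selection is by ampicillin through the bla β-lactamase gene and its own promoter. Two fragments of the tetracycline resistance gene and the tet promoter flank the expression cassette. These are remnants of the pBR322 tet gene, which the cassette interrupts, so they should not confer tetracycline resistance.

The payload is the full-length dnaE coding sequence, placed just downstream of the T7 promoter and the efficient ribosome binding site from phage T7 gene 10. Transcription therefore depends on T7 RNA polymerase supplied by the expression host. No lac operator or affinity tag is annotated on dnaE, which suggests the protein is made in native, untagged form. The insert appears to be a genomic fragment that extends beyond dnaE: a complete accA reading frame (a component of acetyl-CoA carboxylase) and a partial ldcC (lysine decarboxylase) follow it. After these come a short remnant of T7 gene 10 sequence and the T7 terminator. The cloning sites used are not recorded.

The alpha subunit is the catalytic polymerase of the Pol III replicase. The stated purpose of the plasmid is its over-expression, which would typically supply protein for purification and for biochemical study of the replicase.
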