Addgene plasmid #241262: Ec dnaE-pET(3c)
Purpose: Over-express E. coli Pol III subunit alpha in E. coli
Depositing lab: Michael O'Donnell. Depositing organization: Rockefeller University.
Backbone
  Vector backbone: pET-3c
  Vector type: Bacterial Expression
Growth in bacteria
  Bacterial resistance: Ampicillin, 100 μg/mL
  Growth temperature: 37°C
  Growth strain: DH5alpha
  Copy number: Low Copy
Gene/Insert
  Gene/Insert name: dnaE
  Species: E. coli
  Cloning method: Restriction Enzyme; 5′ cloning site Unknown (unknown if destroyed)
Terms and licenses: Academic/Nonprofit Terms; Industry Terms: Not Available to Industry
How to cite: Ec dnaE-pET(3c) was a gift from Michael O'Donnell (Addgene plasmid # 241262 ; http://n2t.net/addgene:241262 ; RRID:Addgene_241262)
